Addgene plasmid #174605: pMP71-mtGFP-llo-lama4-alg8
Purpose: expresses palmytoylated GFP with a C terminal fusion of the LLO190 and minigenes of 2 neoantigens from the T3 tumor in genes Alg8 and Lama4
Depositing lab: Stanley Riddell. Depositing organization: Fred Hutchinson Cancer Center. Publication: A therapeutic cancer vaccine delivers antigens and adjuvants to lymphoid tissues using genetically modified T cells. Veatch JR, Singhi N, Srivastava S, Szeto JL, Jesernig B, Stull SM, Fitzgibbon M, Sarvothama M, Yechan-Gunja S, James SE, Riddell SR. J Clin Invest. 2021 Aug 16;131(16):e144195. doi: 10.1172/JCI144195. PubMed 34396986.
Backbone
  Vector backbone: mp71
  Vector type: Mammalian Expression
Growth in bacteria
  Bacterial resistance: Ampicillin, 100 μg/mL
  Growth temperature: 37°C
  Growth strain: DH5alpha
  Copy number: Unknown
Gene/Insert
  Gene/Insert name: palmytoylGFP w/C-term fusion LLO190 and minigenes of 2 neoantigens from the T3 tumor in genes Alg8 Lama4
Terms and licenses: Academic/Nonprofit Terms; Industry Terms: Not Available to Industry
How to cite: pMP71-mtGFP-llo-lama4-alg8 was a gift from Stanley Riddell (Addgene plasmid # 174605 ; http://n2t.net/addgene:174605 ; RRID:Addgene_174605)
