[The description below was written by a language model from this plasmid's Addgene catalogue record and pLannotate feature annotations shown in this document.]
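Description:
pMP71-mtGFP-llo-lama4-alg8 is a 6.4 kb gammaretroviral transfer plasmid built on the MP71 backbone and catalogued as a mammalian expression vector. It is propagated in E. coli through a high-copy ColE1/pUC-type origin and selected with ampicillin via the β-lactamase gene. Small remnants of lacI, lacZα, rop, bom and the lac promoter/operator are also annotated, and these appear to be leftovers of the cloning backbone rather than functional parts.

The retroviral portion is flanked by long terminal repeats annotated as Moloney murine leukemia virus type. Downstream of the 5' LTR lie the gammaretrovirus core encapsidation signal, a short gag-region fragment and a pol fragment carrying the splice acceptor, which together allow the transcript to be packaged into virions and spliced. No separate internal promoter is annotated, so expression is presumably driven from the 5' LTR.

The open reading frame begins with a short Gap43 N-terminal fragment, a palmitoylation signal that tethers the protein to membranes, fused to an EGFP-type green fluorescent protein. According to the catalogue entry, the C terminus of GFP is extended by the LLO190 epitope and by minigenes encoding two neoantigens from the T3 tumor, in Alg8 and Lama4. The feature table does not annotate these, but an unannotated stretch follows the GFP coding region where they would sit.

A WPRE follows, with adjacent woodchuck hepatitis virus S and X fragments that are likely part of the same element, and it enhances transcript stability and expression. A β-globin poly(A) fragment is also annotated before the 3' LTR.

The associated work concerns a therapeutic cancer vaccine in which genetically modified T cells deliver antigens to lymphoid tissues. This fits use of the vector to transduce T cells with a trackable, membrane-bound antigen cargo.
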