Features (pLannotate 1.2.2; 22 found; start..end, strand, type, name):
     33..54      -  protein_bind   CAP binding site: CAP binding activates transcription in the presence of cAMP. E. coli catabolite activator protein
     67..159     -  CDS            lacI (fragment): lac repressor; lacI; The lac repressor binds to the lac operator to inhibit transcription in E. coli. This inhibition can be relieved by adding lactose or isopropyl-β-D-thiogalactopyranoside (IPTG).
    342..930     -  rep_origin     ori: high-copy-number ColE1/pMB1/pBR322/pUC origin of replication
   1101..1961    -  CDS            AmpR: β-lactamase; bla; confers resistance to ampicillin, carbenicillin, and related antibiotics
   1962..2066    -  promoter       AmpR promoter: bla
   2161..2196    +  CDS            rop (fragment): Rop protein, which maintains plasmids at low copy number; rop
   2298..2397    +  misc_feature   bom (fragment): basis of mobility region from pBR322
   2403..2560    -  CDS            lacZα (fragment): LacZα fragment of β-galactosidase; lacZ fragment
   2568..2649    +  LTR            3' LTR (ΔU3) (fragment): self-inactivating 3' long terminal repeat (LTR) from Moloney murine leukemia virus
   2659..3105    +  LTR            LTR: long terminal repeat from Moloney murine leukemia virus
   3267..3368    +  ncRNA          Gammaretro CES: Accession: RF00374 - Gammaretrovirus core encapsidation signal
   3408..3611    +  CDS            GGAG_MLVAV (fragment): Experimental evidence at protein level: Swiss-Prot protein existence level 1. Plays a role in viral particle release. Presumably acts by facilitating the fission of the virion bud at the cell surface (PubMed:17267509, PubMed:22828015). May prevent the antiviral activity of murine APOBEC3 (PubMed:25505062, PubMed:23671100, PubMed:20702647). From AKV murine leukemia virus (AKR (endogenous) murine leukemia virus).
   3637..3662    +  misc_feature   pol region (fragment): Moloney murine leukemia virus (MMLV) pol region containing the splice acceptor site
   3670..3729    +  CDS            Gap43 (fragment): NEUM_RAT - Experimental evidence at protein level: Swiss-Prot protein existence level 1. This protein is associated with nerve growth. It is a major component of the motile 'growth cones' that form the tips of elongating axons. Plays a role in axonal and dendritic filopodia induction (By similarity). From Rattus norvegicus (Rat).
   3736..4419    +  CDS            (3-F)Tyr-EGFP: (3-F)Tyr-EGFP is a basic (constitutively fluorescent) green fluorescent protein published in 2004, derived from Aequorea victoria.
   4652..4711    +  CDS            S (fragment): HBSAG_WHV6 - Experimental evidence at transcript level: Swiss-Prot protein existence level 2. The middle envelope protein plays an important role in the budding of the virion. It is involved in the induction of budding in a nucleocapsid independent way. In this process the majority of envelope proteins bud to form subviral lipoprotein particles of 22 nm of diameter that do not contain a nucleocapsid (By similarity). From Woodchuck hepatitis B virus (isolate w64/pWS23) (WHV).
   4843..5246    +  misc_feature   WPRE: woodchuck hepatitis virus posttranscriptional regulatory element
   5253..5549    +  CDS            X (fragment): X_WHV1 - Experimental evidence at protein level: Swiss-Prot protein existence level 1. Multifunctional protein that plays a role in silencing host antiviral defenses and promoting viral transcription. Does not seem to be essential for HBV infection. May be directly involved in development of cirrhosis and liver cancer (hepatocellular carcinoma). Most of cytosolic activities involve modulation of cytosolic calcium. The effect on apoptosis is controversial depending on the cell types in which the studies have been conducted. May induce apoptosis by localizing in mitochondria and causing loss of
   5578..5685    +  polyA_signal   β-globin poly(A) (fragment): human β-globin polyadenylation signal
   5752..6342    +  LTR            LTR: long terminal repeat from Moloney murine leukemia virus
   6391..6407    -  protein_bind   lac operator: The lac repressor binds to the lac operator to inhibit transcription in E. coli. This inhibition can be relieved by adding lactose or isopropyl-β-D-thiogalactopyranoside (IPTG). lac repressor encoded by lacI
   6415..18      -  promoter       lac promoter (across the origin): promoter for the E. coli lac operon
>Addgene plasmid #174605 | pMP71-mtGFP-llo-lama4-alg8 | addgene full sequence | sequence record 344142 | Addgene NGS Result
GGAAGCATAAAGTGTAAAGCCTGGGGTGCCTAATGAGTGAGCTAACTCACATTAATTGCGTTGCGCTCAC
TGCCCGCTTTCCAGTCGGGAAACCTGTCGTGCCAGCTGCATTAATGAATCGGCCAACGCGCGGGGAGAGG
CGGTTTGCGTATTGGGCGCTCTTCCGCTCCCTCGCTCACTGACTCGCTGCGCTCGGTCGTTCGGCTGCGG
CGAGCGGTATCAGCTCACTCAAAGGCGGTAATACGGTTATCCACAGAATCAGGGGATAACGCAGGAAAGA
ACATGTGAGCAAAAGGCCAGCAAAAGGCCAGGAACCGTAAAAAGGCCGCGTTGCTGGCGTTTTTCCATAG
GCTCCGCCCCCCTGACGAGCATCACAAAAATCGACGCTCAAGTCAGAGGTGGCGAAACCCGACAGGACTA
TAAAGATACCAGGCGTTTCCCCCTGGAAGCTCCCTCGTGCGCTCTCCTGTTCCGACCCTGCCGCTTACCG
GATACCTGTCCGCCTTTCTCCCTTCGGGAAGCGTGGCGCTTTCTCATAGCTCACGCTGTAGGTATCTCAG
TTCGGTGTAGGTCGTTCGCTCCAAGCTGGGCTGTGTGCACGAACCCCCCGTTCAGCCCGACCGCTGCGCC
TTATCCGGTAACTATCGTCTTGAGTCCAACCCGGTAAGACACGACTTATCGCCACTGGCAGCAGCCACTG
GTAACAGGATTAGCAGAGCGAGGTATGTAGGCGGTGCTACAGAGTTCTTGAAGTGGTGGCCTAACTACGG
CTACACTAGAAGAACAGTATTTGGTATCTGCGCTCTGCTGAAGCCAGTTACCTTCGGAAAAAGAGTTGGT
AGCTCTTGATCCGGCAAACAAACCACCGCTGGTAGCGGTGGTTTTTTTGTTTGCAAGCAGCAGATTACGC
GCAGAAAAAAAGGATCTCAAGAAGATCCTTTGATCTTTTCTACGGGGTCTGACGCTCAGTGGAACGAAAA
CTCACGTTAAGGGATTTTGGTCATGAGATTATCAAAAAGGATCTTCACCTAGATCCTTTTAAATTAAAAA
TGAAGTTTTAAATCAATCTAAAGTATATATGAGTAAACTTGGTCTGACAGTTACCAATGCTTAATCAGTG
AGGCACCTATCTCAGCGATCTGTCTATTTCGTTCATCCATAGTTGCCTGACTCCCCGTCGTGTAGATAAC
TACGATACGGGAGGGCTTACCATCTGGCCCCAGTGCTGCAATGATACCGCGAGACCCACGCTCACCGGCT
CCAGATTTATCAGCAATAAACCAGCCAGCCGGAAGGGCCGAGCGCAGAAGTGGTCCTGCAACTTTATCCG
CCTCCATCCAGTCTATTAATTGTTGCCGGGAAGCTAGAGTAAGTAGTTCGCCAGTTAATAGTTTGCGCAA
CGTTGTTGCCATTGCTACAGGCATCGTGGTGTCACGCTCGTCGTTTGGTATGGCTTCATTCAGCTCCGGT
TCCCAACGATCAAGGCGAGTTACATGATCCCCCATGTTGTGCAAAAAAGCGGTTAGCTCCTTCGGTCCTC
CGATCGTTGTCAGAAGTAAGTTGGCCGCAGTGTTATCACTCATGGTTATGGCAGCACTGCATAATTCTCT
TACTGTCATGCCATCCGTAAGATGCTTTTCTGTGACTGGTGAGTACTCAACCAAGTCATTCTGAGAATAG
TGTATGCGGCGACCGAGTTGCTCTTGCCCGGCGTCAATACGGGATAATACCGCGCCACATAGCAGAACTT
TAAAAGTGCTCATCATTGGAAAACGTTCTTCGGGGCGAAAACTCTCAAGGATCTTACCGCTGTTGAGATC
CAGTTCGATGTAACCCACTCGTGCACCCAACTGATCTTCAGCATCTTTTACTTTCACCAGCGTTTCTGGG
TGAGCAAAAACAGGAAGGCAAAATGCCGCAAAAAAGGGAATAAGGGCGACACGGAAATGTTGAATACTCA
TACTCTTCCTTTTTCAATATTATTGAAGCATTTATCAGGGTTATTGTCTCATGAGCGGATACATATTTGA
ATGTATTTAGAAAAATAAACAAATAGGGGTTCCGCGCACATTTCCCCGAAAAGTGCCACCTGACGTCTAA
GAAACCATTATTATCATGACATTAACCTATAAAAATAGGCGTATCACGAGGCCCTTTCGTCTCGCGCGTT
TCGGTGATGACGGTGAAAACCTCTGACACATGCAGCTCCCGGAGACGGTCACAGCTTGTCTGTAAGCGGA
TGCCGGGAGCAGACAAGCCCGTCAGGGCGCGTCAGCGGGTGTTGGCGGGTGTCGGGGCTGGCTTAACTAT
GCGGCATCAGAGCAGATTGTACTGAGAGTGCACCATATGCGGTGTGAAATACCGCACAGATGCGTAAGGA
GAAAATACCGCATCAGGCGCCATTCGCCATTCAGGCTGCGCAACTGTTGGGAAGGGCGATCGGTGCGGGC
CTCTTCGCTATTACGCCAGCTGGCGAAAGGGGGATGTGCTGCAAGGCGATTAAGTTGGGTAACGCCAGGG
TTTTCCCAGTCACGACGTTGTAAAACGACGGCCAGTGAATTAGTACTCTAGCTTAAGTAACGCCATTTTG
CAAGGCATGGAAAATACATAACTGAGAATAGAGAAGTTCAGATCAAGGTTAGGAACAGAGAGACAGCAGA
ATATGGGCCAAACAGGATATCTGTGGTAAGCAGTTCCTGCCCCGGCTCAGGGCCAAGAACAGTTGGAACA
GCAGAATATGGGCCAAACAGGATATCTGTGGTAAGCAGTTCCTGCCCCGGCTCAGGGCCAAGAACAGATG
GTCCCCAGATGCGGTCCCGCCCTCAGCAGTTTCTAGAGAACCATCAGATGTTTCCAGGGTGCCCCAAGGA
CCTGAAATGACCCTGTGCCTTATTTGAACTAACCAATCAGTTCGCTTCTCGCTTCTGTTCGCGCGCTTCT
GCTCCCCGAGCTCAATAAAAGAGCCCACAACCCCTCACTCGGCGCGCCAGTCCTCCGATAGACTGCGTCG
CCCGGGTACCCGTATTCCCAATAAAGCCTCTTGCTGTTTGCATCCGAATCGTGGACTCGCTGATCCTTGG
GAGGGTCTCCTCAGATTGATTGACTGCCCACCTCGGGGGTCTTTCATTTGGAGGTTCCACCGAGATTTGG
AGACCCCTGCCCAGGGACCACCGACCCCCCCGCCGGGAGGTAAGCTGGCCAGCGGTCGTTTCGTGTCTGT
CTCTGTCTTTGTGCGTGTTTGTGCCGGCATCTAATGTTTGCGCCTGCGTCTGTACTAGTTGGCTAACTAG
ATCTGTATCTGGCGGTCCCGCGGAAGAACTGACGAGTTCGTATTCCCGGCCGCAGCCCCTGGGAGACGTC
CCAGCGGCCTCGGGGGCCCGTTTTGTGGCCCATTCTGTATCAGTTAACCTACCCGAGTCGGACTTTTTGG
AGCTCCGCCACTGTCCGAGGGGTACGTGGCTTTGTTGGGGGACGAGAGACAGAGACACTTCCCGCCCCCG
TCTGAATTTTTGCTTTCGGTTTTACGCCGAAACCGCGCCGCGCGTCTTGTCTGCTGCAGCATCGTTCTGT
GTTGTCTCTGTCTGACTGTGTTTCTGTATTTGTCTGAAAATTAGCTCGACAAAGTTAAGTAATAGTCCCT
CTCTCCAAGCTCACTTACAGGCGGCCGCCATGCTCTGTTGCATGAGGCGGACTAAGCAGGTGGAAAAAAA
CGATGAAGACCAAAAAATTATGGTGAGCAAGGGCGAGGAGCTGTTCACCGGGGTGGTGCCCATCCTGGTC
GAGCTGGACGGCGACGTAAACGGCCACAAGTTCAGCGTGTCCGGCGAGGGCGAGGGCGATGCCACCTACG
GCAAGCTGACCCTGAAGTTCATCTGCACCACCGGCAAGCTGCCCGTGCCCTGGCCCACCCTCGTGACCAC
CCTGACCTACGGCGTGCAGTGCTTCAGCCGCTACCCCGACCACATGAAGCAGCACGACTTCTTCAAGTCC
GCCATGCCCGAAGGCTACGTCCAGGAGCGCACCATCTTCTTCAAGGACGACGGCAACTACAAGACCCGCG
CCGAGGTGAAGTTCGAGGGCGACACCCTGGTGAACCGCATCGAGCTGAAGGGCATCGACTTCAAGGAGGA
CGGCAACATCCTGGGGCACAAGCTGGAGTACAACTACAACAGCCACAACGTCTATATCATGGCCGACAAG
CAGAAGAACGGCATCAAGGTGAACTTCAAGATCCGCCACAACATCGAGGACGGCAGCGTGCAGCTCGCCG
ACCACTACCAGCAGAACACCCCCATCGGCGACGGCCCCGTGCTGCTGCCCGACAACCACTACCTGAGCAC
CCAGTCCGCCCTGAGCAAAGACCCCAACGAGAAGCGCGATCACATGGTCCTGCTGGAGTTCGTGACCGCC
GCCGGGATCACTCTCAGCTCAGGCAGTTCAGTTGAACGGTGGAACGAGAAGTATGCTCAAGCCTATCCTA
ATGTGTCCGCTAAGATTGATTCTTCTGGCTCTAGTGCCGTCGGCATCACTTATACATGGACAAGACTCTA
CGCTAGCGTCCTCACCGGCAGTAGTTCTGGCAGCAGTGATGGTTTTGAAGTAGGATTCAATTTTCGGACT
CTTCAACCCAACGGCCTTCTGTGATAATTCGAGCATCTTACCGCCATTTATTCCCATATTTGTTCTGTTT
TTCTTGATTTGGGTATACATTTAAATGTTAATAAAACAAAATGGTGGGGCAATCATTTACATTTTATGGG
ATATGTAATTACTAGTTCAGGTGTATTGCCACAAGACAAACATGTTAAGAAACTTTCCCGTTATTTACGC
TCTGTTCCTGTTAATCAACCTCTGGATTACAAAATTTGTGAAAGATTGACTGATATTCTTAACTATGTTG
CTCCTTTTACGCTGTGTGGATATGCTGCTTTAATGCCTCTGTATCATGCTATTGCTTCCCGTACGGCTTT
CGTTTTCTCCTCCTTGTATAAATCCTGGTTGCTGTCTCTTTATGAGGAGTTGTGGCCCGTTGTCCGTCAA
CGTGGCGTGGTGTGCTCTGTGTTTGCTGACGCAACCCCCACTGGCTGGGGCATTGCCACCACCTGTCAAC
TCCTTTCTGGGACTTTCGCTTTCCCCCTCCCGATCGCCACGGCAGAACTCATCGCCGCCTGCCTTGCCCG
CTGCTGGACAGGGGCTAGGTTGCTGGGCACTGATAATTCCGTGGTGTTGTCGGGGAAGCTGACGTCCTTT
CCATGGCTGCTCGCCTGTGTTGCCAACTGGATCCTGCGCGGGACGTCCTTCTGCTACGTCCCTTCGGCTC
TCAATCCAGCGGACCTCCCTTCCCGAGGCCTTCTGCCGGTTCTGCGGCCTCTCCCGCGTCTTCGCTTTCG
GCCTCCGACGAGTCGGATCTCCCTTTGGGCCGCCTCCCCGCCTGTTTCGCCTCGGCGTCCGGTCCGTGTT
GCTTGGTCGTCACCTGTGCAGAATTGCGAACCATGGATTCCACCGTGAACTTTGTCTCCTGGCATGCAAA
TCGTCAACTTGGCATGCCAAGAATAATTCGGATCCAAGCTTAGGCCTGCTCGCTTTCTTGCTGTCCCATT
TCTATTAAAGGTTCCTTTGTTCCCTAAGTCCAACTACTAAACTGGGGGATATTATGAAGGGCCTTGAGCA
TCTGGATTCTGCCTAGCGCTAAGCTTAACACGAGCCATAGATAGAATAAAAGATTTTATTTAGTCTCCAG
AAAAAGGGGGGAATGAAAGACCCCACCTGTAGGTTTGGCAAGCTAGCTTAAGTAACGCCATTTTGCAAGG
CATGGAAAATACATAACTGAGAATAGAGAAGTTCAGATCAAGGTTAGGAACAGAGAGACAGCAGAATATG
GGCCAAACAGGATATCTGTGGTAAGCAGTTCCTGCCCCGGCTCAGGGCCAAGAACAGTTGGAACAGCAGA
ATATGGGCCAAACAGGATATCTGTGGTAAGCAGTTCCTGCCCCGGCTCAGGGCCAAGAACAGATGGTCCC
CAGATGCGGTCCCGCCCTCAGCAGTTTCTAGAGAACCATCAGATGTTTCCAGGGTGCCCCAAGGACCTGA
AATGACCCTGTGCCTTATTTGAACTAACCAATCAGTTCGCTTCTCGCTTCTGTTCGCGCGCTTCTGCTCC
CCGAGCTCAATAAAAGAGCCCACAACCCCTCACTCGGCGCGCCAGTCCTCCGATAGACTGCGTCGCCCGG
GTACCCGTGTTCTCAATAAACCCTCTTGCAGTTGCATCCGACTCGTGGTCTCGCTGTTCCTTGGGAGGGT
CTCCTCTGAGTGATTGACTGCCCACCTCGGGGGTCTTTCATTCTCGAGCAGCTTGGCGTAATCATGGTCA
TAGCTGTTTCCTGTGTGAAATTGTTATCCGCTCACAATTCCACACAACATACGAGCC
